>Addgene plasmid #25780 | pGEM mouse twisted gastrulation | addgene partial sequence | sequence record 31639 | 25780 with T7
TGCTCCGGCCGCCATGGCGGCCGCGGGAATTCGATTGGCTCGAGTGTAACAAAGCACTCTGTGCCAGCGA
TGTGAGCAAATGCCTCATTCAGGAGCTCTGCCAGTGCCGGCCTGGAGAAGGGAACTGCCCCTGCTGTAAG
GAGTGCATGCTGTGCCTCGGGGCCCTGTGGGACGAGTGTTGCGACTGTGTCGGTATGTGCAACCCTCGGA
ATTACAGCGACACCCCGCCCACATCCAAGAGCACCGTGGAGGAGCTGCACGAGCCCATTCCGTCCCTGTT
CAGGGCGCTGACGGAGGGCGACACCCAGCTGAACTGGAACATCGTCTCCTTCCCTGTGGCAGAGGAGCTG
TCACACCATGAAAACCTAGTCTCCTTCCTAGAAACTGTGAACCAGCTGCACCACCAAAACGTGTCTGTTC
CCAGCAACAATGTCCACGCCCCCTTCCCCAGCGACAAAGAGCGCATGTGCACAGTGGTTTACTTTGATGA
CTGCATGTCCATCCACCAGTGTAAGATATCCTGCGAATCCATGGGTGCATCCAAGTATCGCTGGTTTCAC
AACGCCTGCTGCGAGTGCATCGGTCCAGAGTGCATTGACTATGGGAGTAAAACTGTCAAGTGTATGAACT
GCATGTTTTAATCTAGAGCAATCACTAGTGAATTCGCGGCCGCCTGCAGGTCGACCATATGGGAGAGCTC
CCAACGCGTTGGATGCATAGCTTGAGTATTCTATAGTGTCACCTAAATAGCTTGGCGTAATCATGGTCAT
AGCTGTTTCCTGTGTGAAATTGTTATCCGCTCACAATTCCACACAACATACGAGCCGGA
