[The description below was written by a language model from this plasmid's Addgene catalogue record.]
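Description:
pGEM mouse twisted gastrulation is a small bacterial cloning and in vitro transcription plasmid built on the pGEM-T Easy backbone (about 3.0 kb without insert). It carries an approximately 600 bp fragment of the mouse Twsg1 gene, which encodes twisted gastrulation, a secreted modulator of BMP signalling. The plasmid is maintained at high copy in standard E. coli cloning strains and selected with ampicillin. Although catalogued as a bacterial expression vector, nothing in the record suggests it is meant to produce protein. At 600 bp, the insert may be only part of the cDNA, but the record does not state which region of the transcript it covers, and no feature table is provided.

The insert sits between XhoI at the 5′ end and XbaI at the 3′ end, and both sites were preserved. It is flanked by the opposing T7 and SP6 phage RNA polymerase promoters characteristic of pGEM vectors, and these also serve as sequencing primer sites (T7 from the 5′ side, SP6 from the 3′ side). This arrangement allows run-off transcription of either strand from a linearised template. According to the depositor's comments, linearising with XhoI at the 5′ end of the insert and transcribing with SP6 from the 3′ side yields an antisense RNA. The depositor describes this as the best in situ probe, so the plasmid's main use is as a template for labelled antisense riboprobes to detect Twsg1 mRNA by in situ hybridisation in mouse embryos or tissues. Transcription from the T7 side would be expected to give the sense strand, commonly used as a negative control, although the record does not describe that use.
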