Addgene plasmid #25780: pGEM mouse twisted gastrulation
Depositing lab: Edward De Robertis. Depositing organization: University of California, Los Angeles (UCLA).
Backbone
  Vector backbone: pGEM-T Easy
  Backbone manufacturer: Promega
  Backbone size w/o insert (bp): 3016
  Vector type: Bacterial Expression
Growth in bacteria
  Bacterial resistance: Ampicillin, 100 μg/mL
  Growth temperature: 37°C
  Growth strain: DH5alpha
  Copy number: High Copy
Gene/Insert
  Gene/Insert name: twisted gastrulation
  Species: M. musculus (mouse)
  Insert size (bp): 600
  Entrez Gene: Twsg1 (a.k.a. Tsg, Twg, AW552143, D17Ertd403e, 1810013J15Rik, 9030422N06Rik)
  Cloning method: Restriction Enzyme; 5′ cloning site XhoI (not destroyed); 3′ cloning site XbaI (not destroyed)
  Sequencing primers: 5′ T7; 3′ SP6
Terms and licenses: Academic/Nonprofit Terms; Industry Terms: Not Available to Industry
Depositor comments: Best in situ probe. Antisense cut with XhoI, transcribe with SP6
How to cite: pGEM mouse twisted gastrulation was a gift from Edward De Robertis (Addgene plasmid # 25780 ; http://n2t.net/addgene:25780 ; RRID:Addgene_25780)
